Addgene plasmid #175300: pH6HTC_IGF2BP1-Halo
Purpose: Production of HaloTag fusion protein
Depositing lab: Claudia Kutter. Depositing organization: Karolinska Institutet. Publication: Large-scale identification of RBP-RNA interactions by RAPseq refines essentials of post-transcriptional gene regulation. Atanasoai I, Papavasileiou S, Preiß N, Kutter C. bioRxiv 2021.11.08.467743 10.1101/2021.11.08.467743.
Backbone
  Vector backbone: pH6HTC_minus_cer-region
  Vector type: Bacterial Expression ; Cell Free Expression
Growth in bacteria
  Bacterial resistance: Ampicillin, 100 μg/mL
  Growth temperature: 37°C
  Growth strain: DH5alpha
  Copy number: High Copy
Gene/Insert
  Gene/Insert name: IGF2BP1
  Species: H. sapiens (human)
  Entrez Gene: IGF2BP1 (a.k.a. CRD-BP, CRDBP, IMP-1, IMP1, VICKZ1, ZBP1)
  Tag / fusion protein: HaloTag-6xHis (C terminal on backbone)
  Cloning method: Gibson Cloning
Terms and licenses: Academic/Nonprofit Terms; Industry Terms: Not Available to Industry
Depositor comments: Please visit https://doi.org/10.1101/2021.11.08.467743 for bioRxiv preprint.
How to cite: pH6HTC_IGF2BP1-Halo was a gift from Claudia Kutter (Addgene plasmid # 175300 ; http://n2t.net/addgene:175300 ; RRID:Addgene_175300)
