[The description below was written by a language model from this plasmid's Addgene catalogue record and pLannotate feature annotations shown in this document.]
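Description:
pH6HTC_IGF2BP1-Halo is a 5.2 kb bacterial and cell-free expression plasmid for producing human IGF2BP1 as a HaloTag fusion protein. It is built on a pH6HTC backbone from which the cer region has been removed. The plasmid replicates in E. coli at high copy from a ColE1/pUC-type origin and is selected with ampicillin through a β-lactamase gene driven by its own promoter.

The expression cassette is controlled by a bacteriophage T7 promoter and closed by a T7 terminator, so transcription depends on T7 RNA polymerase, supplied either by a suitable expression strain or by a coupled in vitro transcription/translation system. The IGF2BP1 coding sequence, inserted by Gibson assembly, encodes an RNA-binding protein (also called IMP1, CRD-BP or ZBP1) that assembles target mRNAs into cytoplasmic ribonucleoprotein complexes and influences their transport, storage, translation and stability. Downstream lie a TEV protease recognition site and then the HaloTag, a modified dehalogenase that bonds covalently to chloroalkane ligands. This arrangement allows the fusion to be captured irreversibly on a HaloTag resin or labelled, and the TEV site offers a way to release IGF2BP1 from the tag. The catalogue entry lists the C-terminal tag as HaloTag-6xHis, although the His tag is not separately annotated in the feature table.

The rrnB T1 and T2 terminators sit upstream of the T7 promoter, where they presumably insulate the cassette from read-through transcription. The short AmpR promoter fragment and the tnpA fragment appear to be backbone remnants with no stated function. The associated publication describes large-scale mapping of RNA-binding protein–RNA interactions, consistent with use of the purified fusion in in vitro RNA binding assays.
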