Features (pLannotate 1.2.2; 12 found; start..end, strand, type, name):
     55..141     +  terminator     rrnB T1 terminator: Escherichia coli rrnB; transcription terminator T1 from the E. coli rrnB gene
    233..260     +  terminator     rrnB T2 terminator: transcription terminator T2 from the E. coli rrnB gene
    279..322     +  promoter       AmpR promoter (fragment): bla
    342..360     +  promoter       T7 promoter: promoter for bacteriophage T7 RNA polymerase
    430..2157    +  CDS            IGF2BP1: IF2B1_HUMAN - Also known as CRDBP, VICKZ1, ZBP1. Experimental evidence at protein level: Swiss-Prot protein existence level 1. RNA-binding factor that recruits target transcripts to cytoplasmic protein-RNA complexes (mRNPs). This transcript 'caging' into mRNPs allows mRNA transport and transient storage. It also modulates the rate and location at which target transcripts encounter the translational apparatus and shields them from endonuclease attacks or microRNA-mediated degradation. Plays a direct role in the transport and translation of transcripts required for axonal regeneration in adult s
   2200..2220    +  CDS            TEV site: tobacco etch virus (TEV) protease recognition and cleavage site
   2236..3119    +  CDS            HaloTag® (fragment): modified bacterial dehalogenase that forms covalent bonds with chloroalkane derivatives
   3163..3210    +  terminator     T7 terminator: transcription terminator for bacteriophage T7 RNA polymerase
   3220..3396    -  CDS            tnpA (fragment): TN5P_ECOLX - Also known as tnp. Experimental evidence at protein level: Swiss-Prot protein existence level 1. Mediates transposition of transposon Tn5 by a 'cut and paste' mechanism. First, the monomeric transposase binds the 19 bp inverted DNA repeats flanking the transposon. Then, dimerization of the DNA- bound transposase creates a synaptic DNA complex. After nicking of the first DNA strand, excision of the transposon proceeds through a series of intermediates. The transposase then mediates the insertion of the transposon at a new site by strand transfer. The activity of the wild- type tran
   3439..3543    +  promoter       AmpR promoter: bla
   3544..4404    +  CDS            AmpR: β-lactamase; bla; confers resistance to ampicillin, carbenicillin, and related antibiotics
   4562..5150    -  rep_origin     ori: high-copy-number ColE1/pMB1/pBR322/pUC origin of replication
>Addgene plasmid #175300 | pH6HTC_IGF2BP1-Halo | addgene full sequence | sequence record 344839 | Addgene NGS Result
CATATGATGGTAGTGTGGGGTCTCCCCATGCGAGAGTAGGGAACTGCCAGGCATCAAATAAAACGAAAGG
CTCAGTCGAAAGACTGGGCCTTTCGTTTTATCTGTTGTTTGTCGGTGAACGCTCTCCTGAGTAGGACAAA
TCCGCCGGGAGCGGATTTGAACGTTGCGAAGCAACGGCCCGGAGGGTGGCGGGCAGGACGCCCGCCATAA
ACTGCCAGGCATCAAATTAAGCAGAAGGCCATCCTGACGGATGGCCTTTTTGCGTTTCTACAAACTCTTT
TGTTTATTTTTCTAAATACATTCAAATATGTATCCGCTCATGGATCTCGATCCCGCGAAATTAATACGAC
TCACTATAGGGTATTTTAACTTTACTAAGGAGCGATCGCTTCCGAATTCCTACCGCGGATATCTAGAGCC
ACCATGGCGAACAAGCTTTACATCGGCAACCTCAACGAGAGCGTGACCCCCGCGGACTTGGAGAAAGTGT
TTGCGGAGCACAAGATCTCCTACAGCGGCCAGTTCTTGGTCAAATCCGGCTACGCCTTCGTGGACTGCCC
GGACGAGCACTGGGCGATGAAGGCCATCGAAACTTTCTCCGGGAAAGTAGAATTACAAGGAAAACGCTTA
GAGATTGAACATTCGGTGCCCAAAAAACAAAGGAGCCGGAAAATTCAAATCCGAAATATTCCACCCCAGC
TCCGATGGGAAGTACTGGACAGCCTGCTGGCTCAGTATGGTACAGTAGAGAACTGTGAGCAAGTGAACAC
CGAGAGTGAGACGGCAGTGGTGAATGTCACCTATTCCAACCGGGAGCAGACCAGGCAAGCCATCATGAAG
CTGAATGGCCACCAGTTGGAGAACCATGCCCTGAAGGTCTCCTACATCCCCGATGAGCAGATAGCACAGG
GACCTGAGAATGGGCGCCGAGGGGGCTTTGGCTCTCGGGGTCAGCCCCGCCAGGGCTCACCTGTGGCAGC
GGGGGCCCCAGCCAAGCAGCAGCAAGTGGACATCCCCCTTCGGCTCCTGGTGCCCACCCAGTATGTGGGT
GCCATTATTGGCAAGGAGGGGGCCACCATCCGCAACATCACAAAACAGACCCAGTCCAAGATAGACGTGC
ATAGGAAGGAGAACGCAGGTGCAGCTGAAAAAGCCATCAGTGTGCACTCCACCCCTGAGGGCTGCTCCTC
CGCTTGTAAGATGATCTTGGAGATTATGCATAAAGAGGCTAAGGACACCAAAACGGCTGACGAGGTTCCC
CTGAAGATCCTGGCCCATAATAACTTTGTAGGGCGTCTCATTGGCAAGGAAGGACGGAACCTGAAGAAGG
TAGAGCAAGATACCGAGACAAAAATCACCATCTCCTCGTTGCAAGACCTTACCCTTTACAACCCTGAGAG
GACCATCACTGTGAAGGGGGCCATCGAGAATTGTTGCAGGGCCGAGCAGGAAATAATGAAGAAAGTTCGG
GAGGCCTATGAGAATGATGTGGCTGCCATGAGCCTGCAGTCTCACCTGATCCCTGGCCTGAACCTGGCTG
CTGTAGGTCTTTTCCCAGCTTCATCCAGCGCAGTCCCGCCGCCTCCCAGCAGCGTTACTGGGGCTGCTCC
CTATAGCTCCTTTATGCAGGCTCCCGAGCAGGAGATGGTGCAGGTGTTTATCCCCGCCCAGGCAGTGGGC
GCCATCATCGGCAAGAAGGGGCAGCACATCAAACAGCTCTCCCGGTTTGCCAGCGCCTCCATCAAGATTG
CACCACCCGAAACACCTGACTCCAAAGTTCGTATGGTTATCATCACTGGACCGCCAGAGGCCCAATTCAA
GGCTCAGGGAAGAATCTATGGCAAACTCAAGGAGGAGAACTTCTTTGGTCCCAAGGAGGAAGTGAAGCTG
GAGACCCACATACGTGTGCCAGCATCAGCAGCTGGCCGGGTCATTGGCAAAGGTGGAAAAACGGTGAACG
AGTTGCAGAATTTGACGGCAGCTGAGGTGGTAGTACCAAGAGACCAGACCCCTGATGAGAACGACCAGGT
CATCGTGAAAATCATCGGACATTTCTATGCCAGTCAGATGGCTCAACGGAAGATCCGAGACATCCTGGCC
CAGGTTAAGCAGCAGCATCAGAAGGGACAGAGTAACCAGGCCCAGGCACGGAGGAAGGGCGGCTCCGGCT
CCTGCAGGCGAGCTCTCGAGCCAACCACTGAGGATCTGTACTTTCAGAGCGATAACGATGGATCCGAAAT
CGGTACTGGCTTTCCATTCGACCCCCATTATGTGGAAGTCCTGGGCGAGCGCATGCACTACGTCGATGTT
GGTCCGCGCGATGGCACCCCTGTGCTGTTCCTGCACGGTAACCCGACCTCCTCCTACGTGTGGCGCAACA
TCATCCCGCATGTTGCACCGACCCATCGCTGCATTGCTCCAGACCTGATCGGTATGGGCAAATCCGACAA
ACCAGACCTGGGTTATTTCTTCGACGACCACGTCCGCTTCATGGATGCCTTCATCGAAGCCCTGGGTCTG
GAAGAGGTCGTCCTGGTCATTCACGACTGGGGCTCCGCTCTGGGTTTCCACTGGGCCAAGCGCAATCCAG
AGCGCGTCAAAGGTATTGCATTTATGGAGTTCATCCGCCCTATCCCGACCTGGGACGAATGGCCAGAATT
TGCCCGCGAGACCTTCCAGGCCTTCCGCACCACCGACGTCGGCCGCAAGCTGATCATCGATCAGAACGTT
TTTATCGAGGGTACGCTGCCGATGGGTGTCGTCCGCCCGCTGACTGAAGTCGAGATGGACCATTACCGCG
AGCCGTTCCTGAATCCTGTTGACCGCGAGCCACTGTGGCGCTTCCCAAACGAGCTGCCAATCGCCGGTGA
GCCAGCGAACATCGTCGCGCTGGTCGAAGAATACATGGACTGGCTGCACCAGTCCCCTGTCCCGAAGCTG
CTGTTCTGGGGCACCCCAGGCGTTCTGATCCCACCGGCCGAAGCCGCTCGCCTGGCCAAAAGCCTGCCTA
ACTGCAAGGCTGTGGACATCGGCCCGGGTCTGAATCTGCTGCAAGAAGACAACCCGGACCTGATCGGCAG
CGAGATCGCGCGCTGGCTGTCTACTCTGGAGATTTCCGGTCATCATCACCATCACCACTAATAGTCAACC
GCTGAGCAATAACTAGCATAACCCCTTGGGGCCTCTAAACGGGTCTTGAGGGGTTTTTTGCTGAAAGGAG
GAACTATATCCGGTTCGCTTGCTGTCCATAAAACCGCCCAGTCTAGCTATCGCCATGTAAGCCCACTGCA
AGCTACCTGCTTTCTCTTTGCGCTTGCGTTTTCCCTTGTCCAGATAGCCCAGTAGCTGACATTCATCCGG
GGTCAGCACCGTTTCTGCGGACTGGCTTTCTACGTAATGGTTTCTTAGACGTCAGGTGGCACTTTTCGGG
GAAATGTGCGCGGAACCCCTATTTGTTTATTTTTCTAAATACATTCAAATATGTATCCGCTCATGAGACA
ATAACCCTGATAAATGCTTCAATAATATTGAAAAAGGAAGAGTATGAGTATTCAACATTTCCGTGTCGCC
CTTATTCCCTTTTTTGCGGCATTTTGCCTTCCTGTTTTTGCTCACCCAGAAACGCTGGTGAAAGTAAAAG
ATGCTGAAGATCAGTTGGGTGCACGAGTGGGTTACATCGAACTGGATCTCAACAGCGGTAAGATCCTTGA
GAGTTTTCGCCCCGAAGAACGTTTTCCAATGATGAGCACTTTCAAAGTTCTGCTATGTGGCGCGGTATTA
TCCCGTATTGACGCCGGGCAAGAGCAACTCGGTCGCCGCATACACTATTCTCAGAATGACTTGGTTGAGT
ACTCACCAGTCACAGAAAAGCATCTTACGGATGGCATGACAGTAAGAGAATTATGCAGTGCTGCCATAAC
CATGAGTGATAACACTGCGGCCAACTTACTTCTGACAACTATCGGAGGACCGAAGGAGCTAACCGCTTTT
TTGCACAACATGGGGGATCATGTAACTCGCCTTGATCGTTGGGAACCGGAGCTGAATGAAGCCATACCAA
ACGACGAGCGTGACACCACGATGCCTGTAGCAATGGCAACAACGTTGCGCAAACTATTAACTGGCGAACT
ACTTACTCTAGCTTCCCGGCAACAATTAATAGACTGGATGGAGGCGGATAAAGTTGCAGGACCACTTCTG
CGCTCGGCCCTTCCGGCTGGCTGGTTTATTGCTGATAAATCTGGAGCCGGTGAGCGTGGGTCTCGCGGTA
TCATTGCAGCACTGGGGCCAGATGGTAAGCCCTCCCGTATCGTAGTTATCTACACGACGGGGAGTCAGGC
AACTATGGATGAACGAAATAGACAGATCGCTGAGATAGGTGCCTCACTGATTAAGCATTGGTAATTCGAA
ATGACCGACCAAGCGACGCCCAACCGGTATCAGCTCACTCAAAGGCGGTAATACGGTTATCCACAGAATC
AGGGGATAACGCAGGAAAGAACATGTGAGCAAAAGGCCAGCAAAAGGCCAGGAACCGTAAAAAGGCCGCG
TTGCTGGCGTTTTTCCATAGGCTCCGCCCCCCTGACGAGCATCACAAAAATCGACGCTCAAGTCAGAGGT
GGCGAAACCCGACAGGACTATAAAGATACCAGGCGTTTCCCCCTGGAAGCTCCCTCGTGCGCTCTCCTGT
TCCGACCCTGCCGCTTACCGGATACCTGTCCGCCTTTCTCCCTTCGGGAAGCGTGGCGCTTTCTCATAGC
TCACGCTGTAGGTATCTCAGTTCGGTGTAGGTCGTTCGCTCCAAGCTGGGCTGTGTGCACGAACCCCCCG
TTCAGCCCGACCGCTGCGCCTTATCCGGTAACTATCGTCTTGAGTCCAACCCGGTAAGACACGACTTATC
GCCACTGGCAGCAGCCACTGGTAACAGGATTAGCAGAGCGAGGTATGTAGGCGGTGCTACAGAGTTCTTG
AAGTGGTGGCCTAACTACGGCTACACTAGAAGGACAGTATTTGGTATCTGCGCTCTGCTGAAGCCAGTTA
CCTTCGGAAAAAGAGTTGGTAGCTCTTGATCCGGCAAACAAACCACCGCTGGTAGCGGTGGTTTTTTTGT
TTGCAAGCAGCAGATTACGCGCAGAAAAAAAGGATTTCAAGAAGATCCTTTGATCTTTTCTACGGGGTCT
GACGCTCAGTGGAACGAAAACTCACGTTAAGGG
